>Addgene plasmid #194352 | pLenti-CMV-GFP-2A-G(N2c)-WPRE | addgene full sequence | sequence record 391642 | Addgene NGS Result
ACGGTAAACTGCCCACTTGGCAGTACATCAAGTGTATCATATGCCAAGTACGCCCCCTATTGACGTCAAT
GACGGTAAATGGCCCGCCTGGCATTATGCCCAGTACATGACCTTATGGGACTTTCCTACTTGGCAGTACA
TCTACGTATTAGTCATCGCTATTACCATGGTGATGCGGTTTTGGCAGTACATCAATGGGCGTGGATAGCG
GTTTGACTCACGGGGATTTCCAAGTCTCCACCCCATTGACGTCAATGGGAGTTTGTTTTGGCACCAAAAT
CAACGGGACTTTCCAAAATGTCGTAACAACTCCGCCCCATTGACGCAAATGGGCGGTAGGCGTGTACGGT
GGGAGGTCTATATAAGCAGAGCTCGTTTAGTGAACCGTCAGATCGCCTGGAGACGCCATCCACGCTGTTT
TGACCTCCATAGAAGACACCGGGACCGATCCAGCCTCCGCGGATTCGAATCCCGGCCGGGAACGGTGCAT
TGGAACGCGGATTCCCCGTGCCAAGAGTGACGTAAGTACCGCCTATAGAGTCTATAGGCCCACAAAAAAT
GCTTTCTTCTTTTAATATACTTTTTTGTTTATCTTATTTCTAATACTTTCCCTAATCTCTTTCTTTCAGG
GCAATAATGATACAATGTATCATGCCTCTTTGCACCATTCTAAAGAATAACAGTGATAATTTCTGGGTTA
AGGCAATAGCAATATTTCTGCATATAAATATTTCTGCATATAAATTGTAACTGATGTAAGAGGTTTCATA
TTGCTAATAGCAGCTACAATCCAGCTACCATTCTGCTTTTATTTTATGGTTGGGATAAGGCTGGATTATT
CTGAGTCCAAGCTAGGCCCTTTTGCTAATCATGTTCATACCTCTTATCTTCCTCCCACAGCTCCTGGGCA
ACGTGCTGGTCTGTGTGCTGGCCCATCACTTTGGCAAAGAATTGGGATTCGAACATCGATTGAATTCGGT
ACCCTTCAGGTCGACTCCGGAGCCACCATGAGCAAGGGCGAGGAGCTGTTCACCGGGGTGGTGCCCATCC
TGGTCGAGCTGGACGGCGACGTAAACGGCCACAAGTTCAGCGTGTCCGGCGAGGGCGAGGGCGATGCCAC
CTACGGCAAGCTGACCCTGAAGTTCATCTGCACCACCGGCAAGCTGCCCGTGCCCTGGCCCACCCTCGTG
ACCACCCTGACCTACGGCGTGCAGTGCTTCAGCCGCTACCCCGACCACATGAAGCAGCACGACTTCTTCA
AGTCCGCCATGCCCGAAGGCTACGTCCAGGAGCGCACCATCTTCTTCAAGGACGACGGCAACTACAAGAC
CCGCGCCGAGGTGAAGTTCGAGGGCGACACCCTGGTGAACCGCATCGAGCTGAAGGGCATCGACTTCAAG
GAGGACGGCAACATCCTGGGGCACAAGCTGGAGTACAACTACAACAGCCACAACGTCTATATCATGGCCG
ACAAGCAGAAGAACGGCATCAAGGCCAACTTCAAGATCCGCCACAACATCGAGGACGGCAGCGTGCAGCT
CGCCGACCACTACCAGCAGAACACCCCCATCGGCGACGGCCCCGTGCTGCTGCCCGACAACCACTACCTG
AGCACCCAGTCCGCCCTGAGCAAAGACCCCAACGAGAAGCGCGATCACATGGTCCTGCTGGAGTTCGTGA
CCGCCGCCGGGATCACTCACGGCATGGACGAGCTGTACAAGGGATCCGGAGTGAAACAGACTTTGAATTT
TGACCTTCTCAAGTTGGCGGGAGACGTGGAGTCCAACCCAGGGCCCATGGTGCCTCAGGTGCTGCTGTTT
GTGCTGCTGCTGGGCTTCAGCCTGTGCTTCGGCAAGTTCCCCATCTACACCATCCCCGACGAGCTGGGCC
CTTGGAGCCCTATCGATATCCACCACCTGAGCTGCCCCAACAACCTGGTGGTGGAAGATGAGGGCTGCAC
CAACCTGAGCGAGTTCAGCTACATGGAACTGAAAGTGGGCTACATCAGCGCCATCAAAGTGAACGGCTTC
ACCTGTACCGGCGTCGTGACCGAGGCCGAGACATACACCAACTTCGTGGGCTACGTGACCACCACCTTCA
AGAGAAAGCACTTCAGACCCACCCCCGACGCCTGCAGAGCCGCCTACAATTGGAAGATGGCCGGCGACCC
CAGATACGAGGAAAGCCTGCACAACCCCTACCCCGACTACCACTGGCTGAGAACCGTGCGGACCACCAAA
GAGAGCCTGATCATCATCAGCCCCAGCGTGACCGACCTGGACCCCTACGACAAGAGCCTGCACTCCAGAG
TGTTCCCTGGCGGCAAGTGCAGCGGCATCACCGTGTCTAGCACCTACTGCAGCACCAACCACGACTACAC
AATCTGGATGCCCGAGAACCCCAGACCCAGAACCCCCTGCGACATCTTCACCAACAGCAGAGGCAAGAGA
GCCAGCAACGGCAACAAGACCTGCGGCTTCGTGGACGAGAGAGGCCTGTACAAGTCCCTGAAGGGCGCCT
GCCGGCTGAAGCTGTGTGGCGTGCTGGGACTGAGACTGATGGACGGCACATGGGTGGCCATGCAGACCAG
CGACGAGACAAAGTGGTGCCCCCCTGATCAGCTCGTGAACCTGCACGACTTCAGATCCGACGAGATCGAG
CATCTGGTGGTGGAAGAACTCGTGAAGAAAAGGGAAGAGTGCCTGGACGCCCTGGAATCCATCATGACCA
CCAAGAGCGTGTCCTTCAGAAGGCTGAGCCACCTGAGAAAGCTGGTGCCCGGCTTTGGCAAGGCTTACAC
CATCTTCAACAAGACACTGATGGAAGCCGACGCCCACTACAAGTCTGTGCGGACCTGGAACGAGATCATC
CCCAGCAAGGGCTGCCTGAAAGTGGGAGGCAGATGCCACCCTCACGTGAACGGCGTGTTCTTCAACGGCA
TCATCCTGGGCCCCGACGACCACGTGCTGATCCCTGAGATGCAGAGCAGCCTGCTGCAGCAGCATATGGA
ACTGCTGGAAAGCAGCGTGATCCCCCTGATGCACCCTCTGGCCGACCCTAGCACCGTGTTCAAAGAGGGC
GACGAGGCTGAGGACTTCGTGGAAGTGCATCTGCCCGACGTGTACAAGCAGATCAGCGGCGTGGACCTGG
GCCTGCCCAACTGGGGCAAATATGTGCTGATGACCGCTGGCGCCATGATCGGCCTGGTGCTGATCTTCTC
CCTGATGACCTGGTGCAGAAGGGCCAACAGACCCGAGAGCAAGCAGAGAAGCTTCGGCGGCACAGGCGGC
AACGTGTCCGTGACAAGCCAGAGCGGCAAAGTGATCCCTAGCTGGGAGAGCTACAAGAGCGGCGGAGAGA
TCAGACTGTGATGATGAAAGCTTGCCTCGAGGATGGGGACTGATAAAAGCTTCGAGCTCGACAATCAACC
TCTGGATTACAAAATTTGTGAAAGATTGACTGGTATTCTTAACTATGTTGCTCCTTTTACGCTATGTGGA
TACGCTGCTTTAATGCCTTTGTATCATGCTATTGCTTCCCGTATGGCTTTCATTTTCTCCTCCTTGTATA
AATCCTGGTTGCTGTCTCTTTATGAGGAGTTGTGGCCCGTTGTCAGGCAACGTGGCGTGGTGTGCACTGT
GTTTGCTGACGCAACCCCCACTGGTTGGGGCATTGCCACCACCTGTCAGCTCCTTTCCGGGACTTTCGCT
TTCCCCCTCCCTATTGCCACGGCGGAACTCATCGCCGCCTGCCTTGCCCGCTGCTGGACAGGGGCTCGGC
TGTTGGGCACTGACAATTCCGTGGTGTTGTCGGGGAAGCTGACGTCCTTTCCATGGCTGCTCGCCTGTGT
TGCCACCTGGATTCTGCGCGGGACGTCCTTCTGCTACGTCCCTTCGGCCCTCAATCCAGCGGACCTTCCT
TCCCGCGGCCTGCTGCCGGCTCTGCGGCCTCTTCCGCGTCTTCGCCTTCGCCCTCAGACGAGTCGGATCT
CCCTTTGGGCCGCCTCCCCGCCTGGAATTCGAGCTCGGTACCTTTAAGACCAATGACTTACAAGGCAGCT
GTAGATCTTAGCCACTTTTTAAAAGAAAAGGGGGGACTGGAAGGGCTAATTCACTCCCAACGAAGACAAG
ATCTGCTTTTTGCTTGTACTGGGTCTCTCTGGTTAGACCAGATCTGAGCCTGGGAGCTCTCTGGCTAACT
AGGGAACCCACTGCTTAAGCCTCAATAAAGCTTGCCTTGAGTGCTTCAAGTAGTGTGTGCCCGTCTGTTG
TGTGACTCTGGTAACTAGAGATCCCTCAGACCCTTTTAGTCAGTGTGGAAAATCTCTAGCAGTAGTAGTT
CATGTCATCTTATTATTCAGTATTTATAACTTGCAAAGAAATGAATATCAGAGAGTGAGAGGAACTTGTT
TATTGCAGCTTATAATGGTTACAAATAAAGCAATAGCATCACAAATTTCACAAATAAAGCATTTTTTTCA
CTGCATTCTAGTTGTGGTTTGTCCAAACTCATCAATGTATCTTATCATGTCTGGCTCTAGCTATCCCGCC
CCTAACTCCGCCCATCCCGCCCCTAACTCCGCCCAGTTCCGCCCATTCTCCGCCCCATGGCTGACTAATT
TTTTTTATTTATGCAGAGGCCGAGGCCGCCTCGGCCTCTGAGCTATTCCAGAAGTAGTGAGGAGGCTTTT
TTGGAGGCCTAGGGACGTACCCAATTCGCCCTATAGTGAGTCGTATTACGCGCGCTCACTGGCCGTCGTT
TTACAACGTCGTGACTGGGAAAACCCTGGCGTTACCCAACTTAATCGCCTTGCAGCACATCCCCCTTTCG
CCAGCTGGCGTAATAGCGAAGAGGCCCGCACCGATCGCCCTTCCCAACAGTTGCGCAGCCTGAATGGCGA
ATGGG
[124 nt withheld, positions 4906-5029]
C
[91 nt withheld, positions 5031-5121]
A
[49 nt withheld, positions 5123-5171]
CCTTTGACGTTGGAGTCCACGTTCTTT
[37 nt withheld, positions 5199-5235]
ACCCTATCTCGGTCTATTCTTTTGATTTATAAGGGATTTTGCCGATTTCGGCCTATTGGTTAAAAAATGA
GCTGATTTAACAAAAATTTAACGCGAATTTTAACAAAATATTAACGCTTACAATTTAGGTGGCACTTTTC
GGGGAAATGTGCGCGGAACCCCTATTTGTTTATTTTTCTAAATACATTCAAATATGTATCCGCTCATGAG
ACAATAACCCTGATAAATGCTTCAATAATATTGAAAAAGGAAGAGTATGAGTATTCAACATTTCCGTGTC
GCCCTTATTCCCTTTTTTGCGGCATTTTGCCTTCCTGTTTTTGCTCACCCAGAAACGCTGGTGAAAGTAA
AAGATGCTGAAGATCAGTTGGGTGCACGAGTGGGTTACATCGAACTGGATCTCAACAGCGGTAAGATCCT
TGAGAGTTTTCGCCCCGAAGAACGTTTTCCAATGATGAGCACTTTTAAAGTTCTGCTATGTGGCGCGGTA
TTATCCCGTATTGACGCCGGGCAAGAGCAACTCGGTCGCCGCATACACTATTCTCAGAATGACTTGGTTG
AGTACTCACCAGTCACAGAAAAGCATCTTACGGATGGCATGACAGTAAGAGAATTATGCAGTGCTGCCAT
AACCATGAGTGATAACACTGCGGCCAACTTACTTCTGACAACGATCGGAGGACCGAAGGAGCTAACCGCT
TTTTTGCACAACATGGGGGATCATGTAACTCGCCTTGATCGTTGGGAACCGGAGCTGAATGAAGCCATAC
CAAACGACGAGCGTGACACCACGATGCCTGTAGCAATGGCAACAACGTTGCGCAAACTATTAACTGGCGA
ACTACTTACTCTAGCTTCCCGGCAACAATTAATAGACTGGATGGAGGCGGATAAAGTTGCAGGACCACTT
CTGCGCTCGGCCCTTCCGGCTGGCTGGTTTATTGCTGATAAATCTGGAGCCGGTGAGCGTGGGTCTCGCG
GTATCATTGCAGCACTGGGGCCAGATGGTAAGCCCTCCCGTATCGTAGTTATCTACACGACGGGGAGTCA
GGCAACTATGGATGAACGAAATAGACAGATCGCTGAGATAGGTGCCTCACTGATTAAGCATTGGTAACTG
TCAGACCAAGTTTACTCATATATACTTTAGATTGATTTAAAACTTCATTTTTAATTTAAAAGGATCTAGG
TGAAGATCCTTTTTGATAATCTCATGACCAAAATCCCTTAACGTGAGTTTTCGTTCCACTGAGCGTCAGA
CCCCGTAGAAAAGATCAAAGGATCTTCTTGAGATCCTTTTTTTCTGCGCGTAATCTGCTGCTTGCAAACA
AAAAAACCACCGCTACCAGCGGTGGTTTGTTTGCCGGATCAAGAGCTACCAACTCTTTTTCCGAAGGTAA
CTGGCTTCAGCAGAGCGCAGATACCAAATACTGTTCTTCTAGTGTAGCCGTAGTTAGGCCACCACTTCAA
GAACTCTGTAGCACCGCCTACATACCTCGCTCTGCTAATCCTGTTACCAGTGGCTGCTGCCAGTGGCGAT
AAGTCGTGTCTTACCGGGTTGGACTCAAGACGATAGTTACCGGATAAGGCGCAGCGGTCGGGCTGAACGG
GGGGTTCGTGCACACAGCCCAGCTTGGAGCGAACGACCTACACCGAACTGAGATACCTACAGCGTGAGCT
ATGAGAAAGCGCCACGCTTCCCGAAGGGAGAAAGGCGGACAGGTATCCGGTAAGCGGCAGGGTCGGAACA
GGAGAGCGCACGAGGGAGCTTCCAGGGGGAAACGCCTGGTATCTTTATAGTCCTGTCGGGTTTCGCCACC
TCTGACTTGAGCGTCGATTTTTGTGATGCTCGTCAGGGGGGCGGAGCCTATGGAAAAACGCCAGCAACGC
GGCCTTTTTACGGTTCCTGGCCTTTTGCTGGCCTTTTGCTCACATGTTCTTTCCTGCGTTATCCCCTGAT
TCTGTGGATAACCGTATTACCGCCTTTGAGTGAGCTGATACCGCTCGCCGCAGCCGAACGACCGAGCGCA
GCGAGTCAGTGAGCGAGGAAGCGGAAGAGCGCCCAATACGCAAACCGCCTCTCCCCGCGCGTTGGCCGAT
TCATTAATGCAGCTGGCACGACAGGTTTCCCGACTGGAAAGCGGGCAGTGAGCGCAACGCAATTAATGTG
AGTTAGCTCACTCATTAGGCACCCCAGGCTTTACACTTTATGCTTCCGGCTCGTATGTTGTGTGGAATTG
TGAGCGGATAACAATTTCACACAGGAAACAGCTATGACCATGATTACGCCAAGCGCGCAATTAACCCTCA
CTAAAGGGAACAAAAGCTGGAGCTGCAAGCTTGGCCATTGCATACGTTGTATCCATATCATAATATGTAC
ATTTATATTGGCTCATGTCCAACANTACCSCCRYSTTGACATTGATTATNGACNTRKKTWYYMATAGTAA
YVMMWWWVGGGRYYTTMMRTTSAMGTCAATGGGTGGAGTATTTACGGTAAACTGCCCACTTGGCAGTACA
TCAAGTGTATCATATGCCAAGTACGCCCCCTATTGACGTCAATGACGGTAAATGGCCCGCCTGGCATTAT
GCCCAGTACATGACCTTATGGGACTTTCCTACTTGGCAGTACATCTACGTATTAGTCATCGCTATTACCA
TGGTGATGCGGTTTTGGCAGTACATCAATGGGCGTGGATAGCGGTTTGACTCACGGGGATTTCCAAGTCT
CCACCCCATTGACGTCAATGGGAGTTTGTTTTGGCACCAAAATCAACGGGACTTTCCAAAATGTCGTAAC
AACTCCGCCCCATTGACGCAAATGGGCGGTAGGCGTGTACGGTGGGAGGTCTATATAAGCAGAGCTCGTT
TAGTGAACCGGGGTCTCTCTGGTTAGACCAGATCTGAGCCTGGGAGCTCTCTGGCTAACTAGGGAACCCA
CTGCTTAAGCCTCAATAAAGCTTGCCTTGAGTGCTTCAAGTAGTGTGTGCCCGTCTGTTGTGTGACTCTG
GTAACTAGAGATCCCTCAGACCCTTTTAGTCAGTGTGGAAAATCTCTAGCAGTGGCGCCCGAACAGGGAC
TTGAAAGCGAAAGGGAAACCAGAGGAGCTCTCTCGACGCAGGACTCGGCTTGCTGAAGCGCGCACGGCAA
GAGGCGAGGGGCGGCGACTGGTGAGTACGCCAAAAATTTTGACTAGCGGAGGCTAGAAGGAGAGAGATGG
GTGCGAGAGCGTCAGTATTAAGCGGGGGAGAATTAGATCGCGATGGGAAAAAATTCGGTTAAGGCCAGGG
GGAAAGAAAAAATATAAATTAAAACATATAGTATGGGCAAGCAGGGAGCTAGAACGATTCGCAGTTAATC
CTGGCCTGTTAGAAACATCAGAAGGCTGTAGACAAATACTGGGACAGCTACAACCATCCCTTCAGACAGG
ATCAGAAGAACTTAGATCATTATATAATACAGTAGCAACCCTCTATTGTGTGCATCAAAGGATAGAGATA
AAAGACACCAAGGAAGCTTTAGACAAGATAGAGGAAGAGCAAAACAAAAGTAAGACCACCGCACAGCAAG
CGGCCGCTGATCTTCAGACCTGGAGGAGGAGATATGAGGGACAATTGGAGAAGTGAATTATATAAATATA
AAGTAGTAAAAATTGAACCATTAGGAGTAGCACCCACCAAGGCAAAGAGAAGAGTGGTGCAGAGAGAAAA
AAGAGCAGTGGGAATAGGAGCTTTGTTCCTTGGGTTCTTGGGAGCAGCAGGAAGCACTATGGGCGCAGCG
TCAATGACGCTGACGGTACAGGCCAGACAATTATTGTCTGGTATAGTGCAGCAGCAGAACAATTTGCTGA
GGGCTATTGAGGCGCAACAGCATCTGTTGCAACTCACAGTCTGGGGCATCAAGCAGCTCCAGGCAAGAAT
CCTGGCTGTGGAAAGATACCTAAAGGATCAACAGCTCCTGGGGATTTGGGGTTGCTCTGGAAAACTCATT
TGCACCACTGCTGTGCCTTGGAATGCTAGTTGGAGTAATAAATCTCTGGAACAGATTTGGAATCACACGA
CCTGGATGGAGTGGGACAGAGAAATTAACAATTACACAAGCTTAATACACTCCTTAATTGAAGAATCGCA
AAACCAGCAAGAAAAGAATGAACAAGAATTATTGGAATTAGATAAATGGGCAAGTTTGTGGAATTGGTTT
AACATAACAAATTGGCTGTGGTATATAAAATTATTCATAATGATAGTAGGAGGCTTGGTAGGTTTAAGAA
TAGTTTTTGCTGTACTTTCTATAGTGAATAGAGTTAGGCAGGGATATTCACCATTATCGTTTCAGACCCA
CCTCCCAACCCCGAGGGGACCCGACAGGCCCGAAGGAATAGAAGAAGAAGGTGGAGAGAGAGACAGAGAC
AGATCCATTCGATTAGTGAACGGATCTCGACGGTATCGGTTAACTTTTAAAAGAAAAGGGGGGATTGGGG
GGTACAGTGCAGGGGAAAGAATAGTAGACATAATAGCAACAGACATACAAACTAAAGAATTACAAAAACA
AATTACAAAAATTCAAAATTTTATCGATCACGAGACTAGCCTCGACTCTAGAAAGACGCGTCTAGTYAYT
AAWRGKAAYMAAWKMYGGRGYYRYWAGYTYRKMSMYYRYATAYGKWGTNTCCRYRTYAYAATAYKTACAT
TTATATTGSCTCATGTCCAACATTACCGCCATGTYKMCATTGATTATTGACTAGTTATTAATAGTAATCA
ATTACGGGGTCATTAGTTCATAGCCCATATATGGAGTTCCGCGTTACATAACTTACGGTAAATGGCCCGC
CTGGCTGACCGCCCAACGACCCCCGCCCATTGACGTCAATAATGACGTATGTTCCCATAGTAACGCCAAT
AGGGACTTTCCATTGACGTCAATGGGTGGAGTATTT
Features (pLannotate 1.2.2; 32 found; start..end, strand, type, name):
    170..373     +  promoter       CMV promoter: human cytomegalovirus (CMV) immediate early promoter
    522..549     +  intron         CMV intron (fragment): modified intron A from human cytomegalovirus (CMV)
    554..900     +  intron         β-globin intron (fragment): internally truncated intron from human β-globin
    904..951     +  CDS            HBB (fragment): HBB_COLGU - Experimental evidence at transcript level: Swiss-Prot protein existence level 2. Involved in oxygen transport from the lung to the various peripheral tissues. From Colobus guereza (Mantled guereza) (Eastern black-and-white colobus monkey).
   1008..1721    +  CDS            GFP (S65T): GFP (S65T) is a basic (constitutively fluorescent) green fluorescent protein published in 1995, derived from Aequorea victoria.
   1731..1796    +  CDS            F2A: 2A peptide from foot-and-mouth disease virus polyprotein Eukaryotic ribosomes fail to insert a peptide bond between the Gly and Pro residues, yielding separate polypeptides.
   1797..3368    +  CDS            G: GLYCO_RABVR - Experimental evidence at protein level: Swiss-Prot protein existence level 1. Attaches the virus to host cellular receptor, inducing endocytosis of the virion. In the endosome, the acidic pH induces conformational changes in the glycoprotein trimer, which trigger fusion between virus and cell membrane. There is convincing in vitro evidence that the muscular form of the nicotinic acetylcholine receptor (nAChR), the neuronal cell adhesion molecule (NCAM), and the p75 neurotrophin receptor (p75NTR) bind glycoprotein and thereby facilitate rabies virus entry into cells (By similarity
   3423..4011    +  misc_feature   WPRE: woodchuck hepatitis virus posttranscriptional regulatory element
   4028..4096    +  CDS            nef (fragment): NEF_HV1Z2 - Experimental evidence at protein level: Swiss-Prot protein existence level 1. Extracellular Nef protein targets CD4(+) T-lymphocytes for apoptosis by interacting with CXCR4 surface receptors. From Human immunodeficiency virus type 1 group M subtype D (isolate Z2/CDC-Z34) (HIV-1).
   4098..4331    +  LTR            3' LTR (ΔU3): self-inactivating 3' long terminal repeat (LTR) from HIV-1
   4403..4524    +  polyA_signal   SV40 poly(A) signal: SV40 polyadenylation signal
   4564..4699    +  rep_origin     SV40 ori: SV40 origin of replication
   4720..4738    -  promoter       T7 promoter: promoter for bacteriophage T7 RNA polymerase
   4746..4901    +  CDS            lacZα (fragment): LacZα fragment of β-galactosidase; lacZ fragment
   4906..5334    +  rep_origin     f1 ori (sequence partly withheld): f1 bacteriophage origin of replication; arrow indicates direction of (+) strand synthesis
   5387..5491    +  promoter       AmpR promoter: bla
   5492..6352    +  CDS            AmpR: β-lactamase; bla; confers resistance to ampicillin, carbenicillin, and related antibiotics
   6523..7111    +  rep_origin     ori: high-copy-number ColE1/pMB1/pBR322/pUC origin of replication
   7294..7386    +  CDS            lacI (fragment): lac repressor; lacI; The lac repressor binds to the lac operator to inhibit transcription in E. coli. This inhibition can be relieved by adding lactose or isopropyl-β-D-thiogalactopyranoside (IPTG).
   7399..7420    +  protein_bind   CAP binding site: CAP binding activates transcription in the presence of cAMP. E. coli catabolite activator protein
   7435..7465    +  promoter       lac promoter: promoter for the E. coli lac operon
   7473..7489    +  protein_bind   lac operator: The lac repressor binds to the lac operator to inhibit transcription in E. coli. This inhibition can be relieved by adding lactose or isopropyl-β-D-thiogalactopyranoside (IPTG). lac repressor encoded by lacI
   7534..7552    +  promoter       T3 promoter: promoter for bacteriophage T3 RNA polymerase
   7705..7897    +  enhancer       CMV enhancer (fragment): human cytomegalovirus immediate early enhancer; contains an 18-bp deletion relative to the standard CMV enhancer
   7898..8101    +  promoter       CMV promoter: human cytomegalovirus (CMV) immediate early promoter
   8116..8296    +  LTR            5' LTR (truncated): truncated 5' long terminal repeat (LTR) from HIV-1
   8343..8468    +  misc_feature   HIV-1 Ψ: packaging signal of human immunodeficiency virus type 1
   8452..8815    +  CDS            HIV-1 gag (fragment): gag protein from human immunodeficiency virus 1; gag
   8961..9194    +  misc_feature   RRE: The Rev response element (RRE) of HIV-1 allows for Rev-dependent mRNA export from the nucleus to the cytoplasm.
   9571..9671    +  CDS            Rev (fragment): human immunodeficiency virus 1 (HIV-1) Rev protein; rev; enhances nuclear export of unspliced and incompletely spliced viral mRNAs
   9690..9807    +  misc_feature   cPPT/CTS: central polypurine tract and central termination sequence of HIV-1
  10037..169     +  enhancer       CMV enhancer (across the origin): human cytomegalovirus immediate early enhancer
