[The description below was written by a language model from this plasmid's Addgene catalogue record and pLannotate feature annotations shown in this document.]
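Description:
pLenti-CMV-GFP-2A-G(N2c)-WPRE is a third-generation, self-inactivating HIV-1-based lentiviral transfer plasmid of about 10.2 kb that co-expresses eGFP and the glycoprotein (G) of the rabies virus CVS-N2c strain. The bacterial portion carries a high-copy ColE1/pUC-type origin, an f1 origin and an ampicillin resistance gene. Remnants of a cloning-vector lac region are also present, along with T3 and T7 promoters, and an SV40 poly(A) signal and SV40 origin sit downstream of the 3' LTR. The viral genome is transcribed in packaging cells from a CMV enhancer/promoter fused to a truncated 5' LTR, which makes production Tat-independent. It contains the Ψ packaging signal with a partial gag sequence, the Rev response element for nuclear export of the unspliced genome, the cPPT/CTS, and a ΔU3 3' LTR that inactivates LTR promoter activity after integration.

The internal cassette is driven by a CMV enhancer and immediate-early promoter, followed by fragments annotated as CMV intron A and a truncated β-globin intron. A single open reading frame then encodes GFP, a foot-and-mouth disease virus F2A peptide and the rabies G protein. Ribosomal skipping at the 2A site yields the two proteins separately, so green fluorescence marks cells that also make glycoprotein. A WPRE downstream of G enhances transcript processing and expression.

The record states the purpose only as a lentivirus expressing eGFP and N2c G. The associated publication concerns circuit mapping with an N2c-based rabies vector. This suggests a role in supplying G in trans to complement glycoprotein-deleted rabies virus, but the record does not spell out that application.
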