Addgene plasmid #194352: pLenti-CMV-GFP-2A-G(N2c)-WPRE
Purpose: Lentivirus expressing eGFP and Rabies Glycoprotein (G) from CVS-N2c strain
Depositing lab: Marco Tripodi. Depositing organization: MRC Laboratory of Molecular Biology. Publication: Combining long-term circuit mapping and network transcriptomics with SiR-N2c. Lee H, Ciabatti E, Gonzalez-Rueda A, Williams E, Nugent F, Mookerjee S, Morgese F, Tripodi M. Nat Methods. 2023 Apr;20(4):580-589. doi: 10.1038/s41592-023-01787-1. Epub 2023 Mar 2. PubMed 36864202.
Backbone
  Vector backbone: 3rd gen lentiviral vector
  Vector type: Lentiviral
Growth in bacteria
  Bacterial resistance: Ampicillin, 100 μg/mL
  Growth temperature: 30°C
  Growth strain: NEB Stable
  Copy number: Unknown
Gene/Insert 1
  Gene/Insert name: Enhanced Green Fluorescent Protein (eGFP)
Gene/Insert 2
  Gene/Insert name: Rabies CVS-N2c glycoprotein (G)
Terms and licenses: Academic/Nonprofit Terms; Industry Terms: Not Available to Industry
How to cite: pLenti-CMV-GFP-2A-G(N2c)-WPRE was a gift from Marco Tripodi (Addgene plasmid # 194352 ; http://n2t.net/addgene:194352 ; RRID:Addgene_194352)
